Addgene plasmid #141642: TFORF0572
Purpose: Lentiviral vector for overexpressing the MEOX1 transcription factor ORF with a unique 24-bp barcode. Barcodes facilitate identification of transcription factors in pooled screens.
Depositing lab: Feng Zhang. Depositing organization: Broad Institute. Publication: A transcription factor atlas of directed differentiation. Joung J, Ma S, Tay T, Geiger-Schuller KR, Kirchgatterer PC, Verdine VK, Guo B, Arias-Garcia MA, Allen WE, Singh A, Kuksenko O, Abudayyeh OO, Gootenberg JS, Fu Z, Macrae RK, Buenrostro JD, Regev A, Zhang F. Cell. 2023 Jan 5;186(1):209-229.e26. doi: 10.1016/j.cell.2022.11.026. PubMed 36608654.
Backbone
  Vector backbone: pLX_TRC317
  Backbone manufacturer: Broad Institute Genetic Perturbation Platform
  Backbone size w/o insert (bp): 8264
  Vector type: Mammalian Expression, Lentiviral
  Selectable markers: Puromycin
Growth in bacteria
  Bacterial resistance: Ampicillin, 100 μg/mL
  Growth temperature: 37°C
  Growth strain: NEB Stable
  Copy number: High Copy
Gene/Insert
  Gene/Insert name: MEOX1
  Species: H. sapiens (human)
  Insert size (bp): 656
  Entrez Gene: MEOX1 (a.k.a. KFS2, MOX1)
  Promoter: EF1a
  Cloning method: Unknown
  Sequencing primers: 5′ GGGTGGAGACTGAAGTTAGGCCAG; 3′ CACATAGCGTAAAAGGAGCAACATAG
Terms and licenses: Academic/Nonprofit Terms; Industry Terms: Not Available to Industry
Depositor comments: NM_013999,ENST00000329168 . The transcription factor ORF portion of this plasmid was synthesized by Genewiz. Please test multiple small colonies in case of plasmid recombination. To make this collection available in a timely manner, a portion of this collection was not fully sequenced by Addgene. If an Addgene verified full plasmid sequence is not available, please contact us prior to placing an order to request the full sequence.
How to cite: TFORF0572 was a gift from Feng Zhang (Addgene plasmid # 141642 ; http://n2t.net/addgene:141642 ; RRID:Addgene_141642)
