[The description below was written by a language model from this plasmid's Addgene catalogue record and pLannotate feature annotations shown in this document.]
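Description:
TFORF0572 is a third-generation, self-inactivating lentiviral expression plasmid built on the pLX_TRC317 backbone. It is designed to overexpress the human MEOX1 transcription factor open reading frame in mammalian cells. In bacteria it is maintained through a high-copy ColE1/pUC-type origin and ampicillin resistance (β-lactamase). An f1 origin and residual lac/T7/T3 cloning-vector elements are also present. The depositor notes that the plasmid can recombine, a known issue with LTR-containing vectors.

The viral genome is transcribed from an RSV promoter fused to a truncated HIV-1 5' LTR. This is followed by the Ψ packaging signal with a gag fragment, the Rev response element for Rev-dependent nuclear export, and a central polypurine tract that aids nuclear import. It ends in a ΔU3 3' LTR that inactivates LTR promoter activity after integration. Inside this unit, an SV40 early promoter/origin region drives puromycin N-acetyltransferase for selecting transduced cells. The strong constitutive EF-1α promoter drives the MEOX1 ORF, and a downstream WPRE enhances transcript stability and expression.

The annotation splits MEOX1 into two adjacent fragments. This may reflect the specific isoform cited by the depositor rather than the canonical protein, although the record does not say so. The catalogue describes a unique 24-bp barcode linked to the ORF. It is not annotated in the feature table, so its exact position cannot be stated. The short U6 promoter fragment between the ORF and WPRE appears to be a partial match rather than a functional element.

The construct belongs to a barcoded transcription factor ORF collection. The barcodes allow each factor to be identified in pooled overexpression screens, such as those for directed differentiation.
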