Features (pLannotate 1.2.2; 32 found; start..end, strand, type, name):
      1..1179    +  promoter       EF-1α promoter: strong constitutive promoter for human elongation factor EF-1α
   1196..1663    +  CDS            MEOX1 (fragment): MEOX1_HUMAN - Also known as MOX1. Experimental evidence at protein level: Swiss-Prot protein existence level 1. Mesodermal transcription factor that plays a key role in somitogenesis and is specifically required for sclerotome development. Required for maintenance of the sclerotome polarity and formation of the cranio-cervical joints (PubMed:23290072, PubMed:24073994). Binds specifically to the promoter of target genes and regulates their expression. Activates expression of NKX3-2 in the sclerotome. Activates expression of CDKN1A and CDKN2A in endothelial cells, acting as a regulator of vascul
   1662..1748    +  CDS            MEOX1 (fragment): MEOX1_HUMAN - Also known as MOX1. Experimental evidence at protein level: Swiss-Prot protein existence level 1. Mesodermal transcription factor that plays a key role in somitogenesis and is specifically required for sclerotome development. Required for maintenance of the sclerotome polarity and formation of the cranio-cervical joints (PubMed:23290072, PubMed:24073994). Binds specifically to the promoter of target genes and regulates their expression. Activates expression of NKX3-2 in the sclerotome. Activates expression of CDKN1A and CDKN2A in endothelial cells, acting as a regulator of vascul
   1763..1816    +  promoter       U6 promoter (fragment): RNA polymerase III promoter for human U6 snRNA
   1858..2446    +  misc_feature   WPRE: woodchuck hepatitis virus posttranscriptional regulatory element
   2497..2516    +  misc_feature   cPPT/CTS (fragment): central polypurine tract and central termination sequence of HIV-1
   2518..2751    +  LTR            3' LTR (ΔU3): self-inactivating 3' long terminal repeat (LTR) from HIV-1
   2829..2950    +  polyA_signal   SV40 poly(A) signal: SV40 polyadenylation signal
   2990..3125    +  rep_origin     SV40 ori: SV40 origin of replication
   3146..3164    -  promoter       T7 promoter: promoter for bacteriophage T7 RNA polymerase
   3172..3327    +  CDS            lacZα (fragment): LacZα fragment of β-galactosidase; lacZ fragment
   3332..3760    +  rep_origin     f1 ori (sequence partly withheld): f1 bacteriophage origin of replication; arrow indicates direction of (+) strand synthesis
   3813..3917    +  promoter       AmpR promoter: bla
   3918..4778    +  CDS            AmpR: β-lactamase; bla; confers resistance to ampicillin, carbenicillin, and related antibiotics
   4949..5537    +  rep_origin     ori: high-copy-number ColE1/pMB1/pBR322/pUC origin of replication
   5720..5812    +  CDS            lacI (fragment): lac repressor; lacI; The lac repressor binds to the lac operator to inhibit transcription in E. coli. This inhibition can be relieved by adding lactose or isopropyl-β-D-thiogalactopyranoside (IPTG).
   5825..5846    +  protein_bind   CAP binding site: CAP binding activates transcription in the presence of cAMP. E. coli catabolite activator protein
   5861..5891    +  promoter       lac promoter: promoter for the E. coli lac operon
   5899..5915    +  protein_bind   lac operator: The lac repressor binds to the lac operator to inhibit transcription in E. coli. This inhibition can be relieved by adding lactose or isopropyl-β-D-thiogalactopyranoside (IPTG). lac repressor encoded by lacI
   5960..5978    +  promoter       T3 promoter: promoter for bacteriophage T3 RNA polymerase
   6006..6232    +  promoter       RSV promoter: Rous sarcoma virus enhancer/promoter
   6233..6413    +  LTR            5' LTR (truncated): truncated 5' long terminal repeat (LTR) from HIV-1
   6460..6585    +  misc_feature   HIV-1 Ψ: packaging signal of human immunodeficiency virus type 1
   6569..6932    +  CDS            HIV-1 gag (fragment): gag protein from human immunodeficiency virus 1; gag
   7078..7311    +  misc_feature   RRE: The Rev response element (RRE) of HIV-1 allows for Rev-dependent mRNA export from the nucleus to the cytoplasm.
   7688..7714    +  CDS            Rev (fragment): human immunodeficiency virus 1 (HIV-1) Rev protein; rev; enhances nuclear export of unspliced and incompletely spliced viral mRNAs
   7721..7744    +  promoter       SV40 promoter (fragment): SV40 early promoter
   7745..7816    +  promoter       SV40 promoter (fragment): SV40 enhancer and early promoter
   7840..7975    +  rep_origin     SV40 ori: SV40 origin of replication
   8021..8617    +  CDS            PuroR (fragment): puromycin N-acetyltransferase; pac from Streptomyces; confers resistance to puromycin
   8666..8783    +  misc_feature   cPPT/CTS: central polypurine tract and central termination sequence of HIV-1
   8848..8914    +  CDS            small t antigen (fragment): SV40 (simian virus 40) small t antigen
>Addgene plasmid #141642 | TFORF0572 | addgene full sequence | sequence record 405436 | Addgene NGS Result
GGCTCCGGTGCCCGTCAGTGGGCAGAGCGCACATCGCCCACAGTCCCCGAGAAGTTGGGGGGAGGGGTCG
GCAATTGAACCGGTGCCTAGAGAAGGTGGCGCGGGGTAAACTGGGAAAGTGATGTCGTGTACTGGCTCCG
CCTTTTTCCCGAGGGTGGGGGAGAACCGTATATAAGTGCAGTAGTCGCCGTGAACGTTCTTTTTCGCAAC
GGGTTTGCCGCCAGAACACAGGTAAGTGCCGTGTGTGGTTCCCGCGGGCCTGGCCTCTTTACGGGTTATG
GCCCTTGCGTGCCTTGAATTACTTCCACCTGGCTGCAGTACGTGATTCTTGATCCCGAGCTTCGGGTTGG
AAGTGGGTGGGAGAGTTCGAGGCCTTGCGCTTAAGGAGCCCCTTCGCCTCGTGCTTGAGTTGAGGCCTGG
CCTGGGCGCTGGGGCCGCCGCGTGCGAATCTGGTGGCACCTTCGCGCCTGTCTCGCTGCTTTCGATAAGT
CTCTAGCCATTTAAAATTTTTGATGACCTGCTGCGACGCTTTTTTTCTGGCAAGATAGTCTTGTAAATGC
GGGCCAAGATCTGCACACTGGTATTTCGGTTTTTGGGGCCGCGGGCGGCGACGGGGCCCGTGCGTCCCAG
CGCACATGTTCGGCGAGGCGGGGCCTGCGAGCGCGGCCACCGAGAATCGGACGGGGGTAGTCTCAAGCTG
GCCGGCCTGCTCTGGTGCCTGGCCTCGCGCCGCCGTGTATCGCCCCGCCCTGGGCGGCAAGGCTGGCCCG
GTCGGCACCAGTTGCGTGAGCGGAAAGATGGCCGCTTCCCGGCCCTGCTGCAGGGAGCTCAAAATGGAGG
ACGCGGCGCTCGGGAGAGCGGGCGGGTGAGTCACCCACACAAAGGAAAAGGGCCTTTCCGTCCTCAGCCG
TCGCTTCATGTGACTCCACGGAGTACCGGGCGCCGTCCAGGCACCTCGATTAGTTCTCGAGCTTTTGGAG
TACGTCGTCTTTAGGTTGGGGGGAGGGGTTTTATGCGATGGAGTTTCCCCACACTGAGTGGGTGGAGACT
GAAGTTAGGCCAGCTTGGCACTTGATGTAATTCTCCTTGGAATTTGCCCTTTTTGAGTTTGGATCTTGGT
TCATTCTCAAGCCTCAGACAGTGGTTCAAAGTTTTTTTCTTCCATTTCAGGTGTCGTGAGGCTAGCACCG
CCACCATGGATCCCGCGGCCAGCAGCTGCATGAGGAGCCTCCAGCCCCCAGCCCCTGTCTGGGGCTGCCT
TCGAAACCCCCACTCGGAAGGCAATGGGGCCTCAGGGCTACCCCACTACCCGCCCACCCCGTTCTCCTTC
CACCAGAAACCAGACTTCCTGGCGACAGCGACGGCAGCGTACCCTGACTTCTCAGCCTCCTGCCTGGCAG
CCACCCCACACAGCCTGCCCCAGGAGGAGCACATCTTCACTGAGCAGCACCCCGCTTTCCCACAGTCCCC
CAACTGGCACTTCCCTGTCTCAGACGCCCGGCGCAGGCCCAACTCAGGCCCGGCAGGGGGTTCCAAGGAA
ATGGGGACCAGCAGCCTGGGCCTGGTGGACACCACAGGAGGCCCAGGCGATGACTACGGGGTGCTTGGGA
GCACTGCCAATGAGACAGAGAAGAAATCATCCAGGCGGAGAAAGGAGAGTTCAGGTCAAAGTGTGGTTCC
AGAACCGAAGGATGAAGTGGAAGCGTGTGAAGGGAGGTCAGCCCATCTCCCCCAATGGGCAGGACCCTAG
TAATGAACTAGTCCGTAACTTGAAAGTATTTCGATTTCTTGGCTTTATATATCTTGTGGAAAGGACGAAA
CTTACTGAAGGTTACACTCGTAACGCGTTAAGTCGACAATCAACCTCTGGATTACAAAATTTGTGAAAGA
TTGACTGGTATTCTTAACTATGTTGCTCCTTTTACGCTATGTGGATACGCTGCTTTAATGCCTTTGTATC
ATGCTATTGCTTCCCGTATGGCTTTCATTTTCTCCTCCTTGTATAAATCCTGGTTGCTGTCTCTTTATGA
GGAGTTGTGGCCCGTTGTCAGGCAACGTGGCGTGGTGTGCACTGTGTTTGCTGACGCAACCCCCACTGGT
TGGGGCATTGCCACCACCTGTCAGCTCCTTTCCGGGACTTTCGCTTTCCCCCTCCCTATTGCCACGGCGG
AACTCATCGCCGCCTGCCTTGCCCGCTGCTGGACAGGGGCTCGGCTGTTGGGCACTGACAATTCCGTGGT
GTTGTCGGGGAAATCATCGTCCTTTCCTTGGCTGCTCGCCTGTGTTGCCACCTGGATTCTGCGCGGGACG
TCCTTCTGCTACGTCCCTTCGGCCCTCAATCCAGCGGACCTTCCTTCCCGCGGCCTGCTGCCGGCTCTGC
GGCCTCTTCCGCGTCTTCGCCTTCGCCCTCAGACGAGTCGGATCTCCCTTTGGGCCGCCTCCCCGCGTCG
ACTTTAAGACCAATGACTTACAAGGCAGCTGTAGATCTTAGCCACTTTTTAAAAGAAAAGGGGGGACTGG
AAGGGCTAATTCACTCCCAACGAAGACAAGATCTGCTTTTTGCTTGTACTGGGTCTCTCTGGTTAGACCA
GATCTGAGCCTGGGAGCTCTCTGGCTAACTAGGGAACCCACTGCTTAAGCCTCAATAAAGCTTGCCTTGA
GTGCTTCAAGTAGTGTGTGCCCGTCTGTTGTGTGACTCTGGTAACTAGAGATCCCTCAGACCCTTTTAGT
CAGTGTGGAAAATCTCTAGCAGTACGTATAGTAGTTCATGTCATCTTATTATTCAGTATTTATAACTTGC
AAAGAAATGAATATCAGAGAGTGAGAGGAACTTGTTTATTGCAGCTTATAATGGTTACAAATAAAGCAAT
AGCATCACAAATTTCACAAATAAAGCATTTTTTTCACTGCATTCTAGTTGTGGTTTGTCCAAACTCATCA
ATGTATCTTATCATGTCTGGCTCTAGCTATCCCGCCCCTAACTCCGCCCATCCCGCCCCTAACTCCGCCC
AGTTCCGCCCATTCTCCGCCCCATGGCTGACTAATTTTTTTTATTTATGCAGAGGCCGAGGCCGCCTCGG
CCTCTGAGCTATTCCAGAAGTAGTGAGGAGGCTTTTTTGGAGGCCTAGGGACGTACCCAATTCGCCCTAT
AGTGAGTCGTATTACGCGCGCTCACTGGCCGTCGTTTTACAACGTCGTGACTGGGAAAACCCTGGCGTTA
CCCAACTTAATCGCCTTGCAGCACATCCCCCTTTCGCCAGCTGGCGTAATAGCGAAGAGGCCCGCACCGA
TCGCCCTTCCCAACAGTTGCGCAGCCTGAATGGCGAATGGG
[124 nt withheld, positions 3332-3455]
C
[91 nt withheld, positions 3457-3547]
A
[49 nt withheld, positions 3549-3597]
CCTTTGACGTTGGAGTCCACGTTCTTT
[37 nt withheld, positions 3625-3661]
ACCCTATCTCGGTCTATTCTTTTGATTTATAAGGGATTTTGCCGATTTCGGCCTATTGGTTAAAAAATGA
GCTGATTTAACAAAAATTTAACGCGAATTTTAACAAAATATTAACGCTTACAATTTAGGTGGCACTTTTC
GGGGAAATGTGCGCGGAACCCCTATTTGTTTATTTTTCTAAATACATTCAAATATGTATCCGCTCATGAG
ACAATAACCCTGATAAATGCTTCAATAATATTGAAAAAGGAAGAGTATGAGTATTCAACATTTCCGTGTC
GCCCTTATTCCCTTTTTTGCGGCATTTTGCCTTCCTGTTTTTGCTCACCCAGAAACGCTGGTGAAAGTAA
AAGATGCTGAAGATCAGTTGGGTGCACGAGTGGGTTACATCGAACTGGATCTCAACAGCGGTAAGATCCT
TGAGAGTTTTCGCCCCGAAGAACGTTTTCCAATGATGAGCACTTTTAAAGTTCTGCTATGTGGCGCGGTA
TTATCCCGTATTGACGCCGGGCAAGAGCAACTCGGTCGCCGCATACACTATTCTCAGAATGACTTGGTTG
AGTACTCACCAGTCACAGAAAAGCATCTTACGGATGGCATGACAGTAAGAGAATTATGCAGTGCTGCCAT
AACCATGAGTGATAACACTGCGGCCAACTTACTTCTGACAACGATCGGAGGACCGAAGGAGCTAACCGCT
TTTTTGCACAACATGGGGGATCATGTAACTCGCCTTGATCGTTGGGAACCGGAGCTGAATGAAGCCATAC
CAAACGACGAGCGTGACACCACGATGCCTGTAGCAATGGCAACAACGTTGCGCAAACTATTAACTGGCGA
ACTACTTACTCTAGCTTCCCGGCAACAATTAATAGACTGGATGGAGGCGGATAAAGTTGCAGGACCACTT
CTGCGCTCGGCCCTTCCGGCTGGCTGGTTTATTGCTGATAAATCTGGAGCCGGTGAGCGTGGGTCTCGCG
GTATCATTGCAGCACTGGGGCCAGATGGTAAGCCCTCCCGTATCGTAGTTATCTACACGACGGGGAGTCA
GGCAACTATGGATGAACGAAATAGACAGATCGCTGAGATAGGTGCCTCACTGATTAAGCATTGGTAACTG
TCAGACCAAGTTTACTCATATATACTTTAGATTGATTTAAAACTTCATTTTTAATTTAAAAGGATCTAGG
TGAAGATCCTTTTTGATAATCTCATGACCAAAATCCCTTAACGTGAGTTTTCGTTCCACTGAGCGTCAGA
CCCCGTAGAAAAGATCAAAGGATCTTCTTGAGATCCTTTTTTTCTGCGCGTAATCTGCTGCTTGCAAACA
AAAAAACCACCGCTACCAGCGGTGGTTTGTTTGCCGGATCAAGAGCTACCAACTCTTTTTCCGAAGGTAA
CTGGCTTCAGCAGAGCGCAGATACCAAATACTGTTCTTCTAGTGTAGCCGTAGTTAGGCCACCACTTCAA
GAACTCTGTAGCACCGCCTACATACCTCGCTCTGCTAATCCTGTTACCAGTGGCTGCTGCCAGTGGCGAT
AAGTCGTGTCTTACCGGGTTGGACTCAAGACGATAGTTACCGGATAAGGCGCAGCGGTCGGGCTGAACGG
GGGGTTCGTGCACACAGCCCAGCTTGGAGCGAACGACCTACACCGAACTGAGATACCTACAGCGTGAGCT
ATGAGAAAGCGCCACGCTTCCCGAAGGGAGAAAGGCGGACAGGTATCCGGTAAGCGGCAGGGTCGGAACA
GGAGAGCGCACGAGGGAGCTTCCAGGGGGAAACGCCTGGTATCTTTATAGTCCTGTCGGGTTTCGCCACC
TCTGACTTGAGCGTCGATTTTTGTGATGCTCGTCAGGGGGGCGGAGCCTATGGAAAAACGCCAGCAACGC
GGCCTTTTTACGGTTCCTGGCCTTTTGCTGGCCTTTTGCTCACATGTTCTTTCCTGCGTTATCCCCTGAT
TCTGTGGATAACCGTATTACCGCCTTTGAGTGAGCTGATACCGCTCGCCGCAGCCGAACGACCGAGCGCA
GCGAGTCAGTGAGCGAGGAAGCGGAAGAGCGCCCAATACGCAAACCGCCTCTCCCCGCGCGTTGGCCGAT
TCATTAATGCAGCTGGCACGACAGGTTTCCCGACTGGAAAGCGGGCAGTGAGCGCAACGCAATTAATGTG
AGTTAGCTCACTCATTAGGCACCCCAGGCTTTACACTTTATGCTTCCGGCTCGTATGTTGTGTGGAATTG
TGAGCGGATAACAATTTCACACAGGAAACAGCTATGACCATGATTACGCCAAGCGCGCAATTAACCCTCA
CTAAAGGGAACAAAAGCTGGAGCTGCAAGCTTAATGTAGTCTTATGCAATACTCTTGTAGTCTTGCAACA
TGGTAACGATGAGTTAGCAACATGCCTTACAAGGAGAGAAAAAGCACCGTGCATGCCGATTGGTGGAAGT
AAGGTGGTACGATCGTGCCTTATTAGGAAGGCAACAGACGGGTCTGACATGGATTGGACGAACCACTGAA
TTGCCGCATTGCAGAGATATTGTATTTAAGTGCCTAGCTCGATACATAAACGGGTCTCTCTGGTTAGACC
AGATCTGAGCCTGGGAGCTCTCTGGCTAACTAGGGAACCCACTGCTTAAGCCTCAATAAAGCTTGCCTTG
AGTGCTTCAAGTAGTGTGTGCCCGTCTGTTGTGTGACTCTGGTAACTAGAGATCCCTCAGACCCTTTTAG
TCAGTGTGGAAAATCTCTAGCAGTGGCGCCCGAACAGGGACTTGAAAGCGAAAGGGAAACCAGAGGAGCT
CTCTCGACGCAGGACTCGGCTTGCTGAAGCGCGCACGGCAAGAGGCGAGGGGCGGCGACTGGTGAGTACG
CCAAAAATTTTGACTAGCGGAGGCTAGAAGGAGAGAGATGGGTGCGAGAGCGTCAGTATTAAGCGGGGGA
GAATTAGATCGCGATGGGAAAAAATTCGGTTAAGGCCAGGGGGAAAGAAAAAATATAAATTAAAACATAT
AGTATGGGCAAGCAGGGAGCTAGAACGATTCGCAGTTAATCCTGGCCTGTTAGAAACATCAGAAGGCTGT
AGACAAATACTGGGACAGCTACAACCATCCCTTCAGACAGGATCAGAAGAACTTAGATCATTATATAATA
CAGTAGCAACCCTCTATTGTGTGCATCAAAGGATAGAGATAAAAGACACCAAGGAAGCTTTAGACAAGAT
AGAGGAAGAGCAAAACAAAAGTAAGACCACCGCACAGCAAGCGGCCGCTGATCTTCAGACCTGGAGGAGG
AGATATGAGGGACAATTGGAGAAGTGAATTATATAAATATAAAGTAGTAAAAATTGAACCATTAGGAGTA
GCACCCACCAAGGCAAAGAGAAGAGTGGTGCAGAGAGAAAAAAGAGCAGTGGGAATAGGAGCTTTGTTCC
TTGGGTTCTTGGGAGCAGCAGGAAGCACTATGGGCGCAGCGTCAATGACGCTGACGGTACAGGCCAGACA
ATTATTGTCTGGTATAGTGCAGCAGCAGAACAATTTGCTGAGGGCTATTGAGGCGCAACAGCATCTGTTG
CAACTCACAGTCTGGGGCATCAAGCAGCTCCAGGCAAGAATCCTGGCTGTGGAAAGATACCTAAAGGATC
AACAGCTCCTGGGGATTTGGGGTTGCTCTGGAAAACTCATTTGCACCACTGCTGTGCCTTGGAATGCTAG
TTGGAGTAATAAATCTCTGGAACAGATTTGGAATCACACGACCTGGATGGAGTGGGACAGAGAAATTAAC
AATTACACAAGCTTAATACACTCCTTAATTGAAGAATCGCAAAACCAGCAAGAAAAGAATGAACAAGAAT
TATTGGAATTAGATAAATGGGCAAGTTTGTGGAATTGGTTTAACATAACAAATTGGCTGTGGTATATAAA
ATTATTCATAATGATAGTAGGAGGCTTGGTAGGTTTAAGAATAGTTTTTGCTGTACTTTCTATAGTGAAT
AGAGTTAGGCAGGGATATTCACCATTATCGTTTCAGACCCACCTCCCAACCCCGAGGGGACCCATGCATT
GCATCTCAATTAGTCAGCAACCAGGTGTGGAAAGTCCCCAGGCTCCCCAGCAGGCAGAAGTATGCAAAGC
ATGCGTCTCAATTAGTCAGCAACCATAGTCCCGCCCCTAACTCCGCCCATCCCGCCCCTAACTCCGCCCA
GTTCCGCCCATTCTCCGCCCCATGGCTGACTAATTTTTTTTATTTATGCAGAGGCCGAGGCCGCCTCGGC
CTCTGAGCTATTCCAGAAGTAGTGAGGAGGCTTTTTTGGAGGCCTAGGCTTTTGCAAAAAGCTTTCTAGA
GGTACCACCGGAGCTTACCATGACCGAGTACAAGCCCACGGTGCGCCTCGCCACCCGCGACGACGTCCCC
AGGGCCGTACGCACCCTCGCCGCCGCGTTCGCCGACTACCCCGCCACGCGCCACACCGTCGATCCGGACC
GCCACATCGAGCGGGTCACCGAGCTGCAAGAACTCTTCCTCACGCGCGTCGGGCTCGACATCGGCAAGGT
GTGGGTCGCGGACGACGGCGCCGCCGTGGCGGTCTGGACCACGCCGGAGAGCGTCGAAGCGGGGGCGGTG
TTCGCCGAGATCGGCCCGCGCATGGCCGAGTTGAGCGGTTCCCGGCTGGCCGCGCAGCAACAGATGGAAG
GCCTCCTGGCGCCGCACCGGCCCAAGGAGCCCGCGTGGTTCCTGGCCACCGTCGGCGTCTCGCCCGACCA
CCAGGGCAAGGGTCTGGGCAGCGCCGTCGTGCTCCCCGGAGTGGAGGCGGCCGAGCGCGCCGGGGTGCCC
GCCTTCCTGGAGACCTCCGCGCCCCGCAACCTCCCCTTCTACGAGCGGCTCGGCTTCACCGTCACCGCCG
ACGTCGAGGTGCCCGAAGGACCGCGCACCTGGTGCATGACCCGCAAGCCCGGTGCCAGTTAACGAATTCT
AGATCTTGAGACAAATGGCAGTATTCATCCACAATTTTAAAAGAAAAGGGGGGATTGGGGGGTACAGTGC
AGGGGAAAGAATAGTAGACATAATAGCAACAGACATACAAACTAAAGAATTACAAAAACAAATTACAAAA
ATTCAAAATTTTCGGGTTTATTACAGGGACAGCAGAGATCCACTTTGGCGCCGGCTCGAGGCCTGCAGGT
GCAAAGATGGATAAAGTTTTAAACAGAGAGGAATCTTTGCAGCTAATGGACCTTCTAGGTCTTGAAAGGA
GTGGGAATT
