>Addgene plasmid #141642 | TFORF0572 | depositor partial sequence | sequence record 277063 | Insert
ACCGCCACCATGGATCCCGCGGCCAGCAGCTGCATGAGGAGCCTCCAGCCCCCAGCCCCTGTCTGGGGCT
GCCTTCGAAACCCCCACTCGGAAGGCAATGGGGCCTCAGGGCTACCCCACTACCCGCCCACCCCGTTCTC
CTTCCACCAGAAACCAGACTTCCTGGCGACAGCGACGGCAGCGTACCCTGACTTCTCAGCCTCCTGCCTG
GCAGCCACCCCACACAGCCTGCCCCAGGAGGAGCACATCTTCACTGAGCAGCACCCCGCTTTCCCACAGT
CCCCCAACTGGCACTTCCCTGTCTCAGACGCCCGGCGCAGGCCCAACTCAGGCCCGGCAGGGGGTTCCAA
GGAAATGGGGACCAGCAGCCTGGGCCTGGTGGACACCACAGGAGGCCCAGGCGATGACTACGGGGTGCTT
GGGAGCACTGCCAATGAGACAGAGAAGAAATCATCCAGGCGGAGAAAGGAGAGTTCAGGTCAAAGTGTGG
TTCCAGAACCGAAGGATGAAGTGGAAGCGTGTGAAGGGAGGTCAGCCCATCTCCCCCAATGGGCAGGACC
CTAGTAATGAACTAGTCCGTAACTTGAAAGTATTTCGATTTCTTGGCTTTATATATCTTGTGGAAAGGAC
GAAACTTACTGAAGGTTACACTCGTA
