>Addgene plasmid #141642 | TFORF0572 | depositor partial sequence | sequence record 277064 | Barcode
AACTTACTGAAGGTTACACTCGTA
